>Addgene plasmid #26999 | pCI HA NEDD4 DD | addgene full sequence | sequence record 349335 | Addgene NGS Result
GTACATTTATATTGGCTCATGTCCAATATGACCGCCATGTTGGCATTGATTATTGACTAGTTATTAATAG
TAATCAATTACGGGGTCATTAGTTCATAGCCCATATATGGAGTTCCGCGTTACATAACTTACGGTAAATG
GCCCGCCTGGCTGACCGCCCAACGACCCCCGCCCATTGACGTCAATAATGACGTATGTTCCCATAGTAAC
GCCAATAGGGACTTTCCATTGACGTCAATGGGTGGAGTATTTACGGTAAACTGCCCACTTGGCAGTACAT
CAAGTGTATCATATGCCAAGTCCGCCCCCTATTGACGTCAATGACGGTAAATGGCCCGCCTGGCATTATG
CCCAGTACATGACCTTACGGGACTTTCCTACTTGGCAGTACATCTACGTATTAGTCATCGCTATTACCAT
GGTGATGCGGTTTTGGCAGTACACCAATGGGCGTGGATAGCGGTTTGACTCACGGGGATTTCCAAGTCTC
CACCCCATTGACGTCAATGGGAGTTTGTTTTGGCACCAAAATCAACGGGACTTTCCAAAATGTCGTAATA
ACCCCGCCCCGTTGACGCAAATGGGCGGTAGGCGTGTACGGTGGGAGGTCTATATAAGCAGAGCTCGTTT
AGTGAACCGTCAGATCACTAGAAGCTTTATTGCGGTAGTTTATCACAGTTAAATTGCTAACGCAGTCAGT
GCTTCTGACACAACAGTCTCGAACTTAAGCTGCAGAAGTTGGTCGTGAGGCACTGGGCAGGTAAGTATCA
AGGTTACAAGACAGGTTTAAGGAGACCAATAGAAACTGGGCTTGTCGAGACAGAGAAGACTCTTGCGTTT
CTGATAGGCACCTATTGGTCTTACTGACATCCACTTTGCCTTTCTCTCCACAGGTGTCCACTCCCAGTTC
AATTACAGCTCTTAAGGCTAGAGTACTTAATACGACTCACTATAGGCTAGCCTCGAGACCATGGATTATC
CGTATGATGTTCCTGATTATGCAGAATTCACGCGTGGTACCGCAACTTGCGCGGTGGAGGTGTTCGGGCT
CCTGGAGGACGAGGAAAATTCACGAATTGTGAGAGTAAGAGTTATAGCCGGAATAGGCCTTGCCAAGAAG
GATATATTGGGAGCTAGTGATCCTTACGTGAGAGTGACGTTATATGACCCAATGAATGGAGTTCTTACAA
GTGTGCAAACAAAAACCATTAAAAAGAGTTTGAATCCAAAGTGGAATGAAGAAATATTATTCAGAGTTCA
TCCTCAGCAGCACCGGCTTCTTTTTGAAGTGTTTGACGAAAACCGATTGACAAGAGATGATTTCCTAGGT
CAAGTGGATGTTCCACTTTATCCATTACCGACAGAAAATCCAAGATTGGAGAGACCATATACATTTAAGG
ATTTTGTTCTTCATCCAAGAAGTCACAAATCAAGAGTTAAAGGTTATCTGAGACTAAAAATGACTTATTT
ACCTAAAACCAGTGGCTCAGAAGATGATAATGCAGAACAGGCTGAGGAATTAGAGCCTGGCTGGGTTGTT
TTGGACCAACCAGATGCTGCTTGCCATTTGCAGCAACAACAAGAACCTTCTCCTCTACCTCCAGGGTGGG
AAGAGAGGCAGGATATCCTTGGAAGGACCTATTATGTAAACCATGAATCTAGAAGAACACAGTGGAAAAG
ACCAACCCCTCAGGACAACCTAACAGATGCTGAGAATGGCAACATTCAACTGCAAGCACAACGTGCATTT
ACCACCAGGCGGCAGATATCCGAGGAAACAGAAAGTGTTGACAACCAAGAGTCTTCCGAGAACTGGGAAA
TTATAAGAGAAGATGAAGCCACCATGTATAGCAGCCAGGCCTTCCCATCACCTCCACCGTCAAGTAACTT
GGATGTTCCAACTCATCTTGCAGAAGAATTGAATGCCAGACTCACCATTTTTGGAAATTCAGCCGTGAGC
CAGCCAGCATCGAGCTCAAATCATTCCAGCAGAAGAGGCAGCTTACAAGCCTATACTTTTGAGGAACAAC
CTACACTTCCTGTGCTTTTGCCTACTTCATCTGGATTACCACCAGGTTGGGAAGAAAAACAAGATGAAAG
AGGAAGATCATATTATGTAGATCACAATTCCAGAACGACTACTTGGACAAAGCCCACTGTACAGGCCACA
GTGGAGACCAGTCAGCTGACCTCAAGCCAGAGTTCTGCAGGCCCTCAATCACAAGCCTCCACCAGTGATT
CAGGCCAGCAGGTGACCCAGCCATCTGAAATTGAGCAAGGATTCCTTCCTAAAGGCTGGGAAGTCCGGCA
TGCACCAAATGGGAGGCCTTTCTTTATTGACCACAACACTAAAACCACCACCTGGGAAGATCCAAGATTG
AAAATTCCAGCCCATCTGAGAGGAAAGACATCACTTGATACTTCCAATGATCTAGGGCCTTTACCTCCAG
GATGGGAAGAGAGAACTCACACAGATGGAAGAATCTTCTACATAAATCACAATATAAAAAGAACACAATG
GGAAGATCCTCGGTTGGAGAATGTAGCAATAACTGGACCAGCAGTGCCCTACTCCAGGGATTACAAAAGA
AAGTATGAGTTCTTCCGAAGAAAGTTGAAGAAGCAGAATGACATTCCAAACAAATTTGAAATGAAACTTC
GCCGAGCAACTGTTCTTGAAGACTCTTACCGGAGAATTATGGGTGTCAAGAGAGCAGACTTCCTGAAGGC
TCGACTGTGGATTGAGTTTGATGGTGAAAAGGGATTGGATTATGGAGGAGTTGCCAGAGAATGGTTCTTC
CTGATCTCAAAGGAAATGTTTAACCCTTATTATGGGTTGTTTGAATATTCTGCTACGGACAATTATACCC
TACAGATAAATCCAAACTCTGGATTGTGTAACGAAGATCACCTCTCTTACTTCAAGTTTATTGGTCGGGT
AGCTGGAATGGCAGTTTATCATGGCAAACTGTTGGATGGTTTTTTCATCCGCCCATTTTACAAGATGATG
CTTCACAAACCAATAACCCTTCATGATATGGAATCTGTGGATAGTGAATATTACAATTCCCTAAGATGGA
TTCTTGAAAATGACCCAACAGAATTGGACCTCAGGTTTATCATAGATGAAGAACTTTTTGGACAGACACA
TCAACATGAGCTGAAAAATGGTGGATCAGAAATAGTTGTCACCAATAAGAACAAAAAGGAATATATTTAT
CTTGTAATACAATGGCGATTTGTAAACCGAATCCAGAAGCAAATGGCTGCTTTTAAAGAGGGATTCTTTG
AACTAATACCACAGGATCTCATCAAAATTTTTGATGAAAATGAACTAGAGCTTCTTATGTGTGGACTGGG
AGATGTTGATGTGAATGACTGGAGGGAACATACAAAGTATAAAAATGGCTACAGTGCAAATCATCAGGTT
ATACAGTGGTTTTGGAAGGCTGTTTTAATGATGGATTCAGAAAAAAGAATAAGATTACTTCAGTTTGTCA
CTGGCACATCTCGGGTGCCTATGAATGGATTTGCTGAACTATACGGTTCAAATGGACCACAGTCATTTAC
AGTTGAACAGTGGGGTACGCCTGAAAAGCTGCCAAGAGCTCATACCGCTTTTAATCGCCTGGACTTGCCA
CCTTATGAATCATTTGAAGAATTATGGGATAAACTTCAGATGGCAATTGAAAACACCCAGGGCTTTGATG
GAGTTGATTAGGCGGCCGCTTCGAGCAGACATGATAAGATACATTGATGAGTTTGGACAAACCACAACTA
GAATGCAGTGAAAAAAATGCTTTATTTGTGAAATTTGTGATGCTATTGCTTTATTTGTAACCATTATAAG
CTGCAATAAACAAGTTAACAACAACAATTGCATTCATTTTATGTTTCAGGTTCAGGGGGAGATGTGGGAG
GTTTTTTAAAGCAAGTAAAACCTCTACAAATGTGGTAAAATCGATAAGGATCCGGGCTGGCGTAATAGCG
AAGAGGCCCGCACCGATCGCCCTTCCCAACAGTTGCGCAGCCTGAATGGCGAATGG
[124 nt withheld, positions 4047-4170]
C
[91 nt withheld, positions 4172-4262]
A
[49 nt withheld, positions 4264-4312]
CCTTTGACGTTGGAGTCCACGTTCTTT
[37 nt withheld, positions 4340-4376]
ACCCTATCTCGGTCTATTCTTTTGATTTATAAGGGATTTTGCCGATTTCGGCCTATTGGTTAAAAAATGA
GCTGATTTAACAAAAATTTAACGCGAATTTTAACAAAATATTAACGCTTACAATTTCCTGATGCGGTATT
TTCTCCTTACGCATCTGTGCGGTATTTCACACCGCATATGGTGCACTCTCAGTACAATCTGCTCTGATGC
CGCATAGTTAAGCCAGCCCCGACACCCGCCAACACCCGCTGACGCGCCCTGACGGGCTTGTCTGCTCCCG
GCATCCGCTTACAGACAAGCTGTGACCGTCTCCGGGAGCTGCATGTGTCAGAGGTTTTCACCGTCATCAC
CGAAACGCGCGAGACGAAAGGGCCTCGTGATACGCCTATTTTTATAGGTTAATGTCATGATAATAATGGT
TTCTTAGACGTCAGGTGGCACTTTTCGGGGAAATGTGCGCGGAACCCCTATTTGTTTATTTTTCTAAATA
CATTCAAATATGTATCCGCTCATGAGACAATAACCCTGATAAATGCTTCAATAATATTGAAAAAGGAAGA
GTATGAGTATTCAACATTTCCGTGTCGCCCTTATTCCCTTTTTTGCGGCATTTTGCCTTCCTGTTTTTGC
TCACCCAGAAACGCTGGTGAAAGTAAAAGATGCTGAAGATCAGTTGGGTGCACGAGTGGGTTACATCGAA
CTGGATCTCAACAGCGGTAAGATCCTTGAGAGTTTTCGCCCCGAAGAACGTTTTCCAATGATGAGCACTT
TTAAAGTTCTGCTATGTGGCGCGGTATTATCCCGTATTGACGCCGGGCAAGAGCAACTCGGTCGCCGCAT
ACACTATTCTCAGAATGACTTGGTTGAGTACTCACCAGTCACAGAAAAGCATCTTACGGATGGCATGACA
GTAAGAGAATTATGCAGTGCTGCCATAACCATGAGTGATAACACTGCGGCCAACTTACTTCTGACAACGA
TCGGAGGACCGAAGGAGCTAACCGCTTTTTTGCACAACATGGGGGATCATGTAACTCGCCTTGATCGTTG
GGAACCGGAGCTGAATGAAGCCATACCAAACGACGAGCGTGACACCACGATGCCTGTAGCAATGGCAACA
ACGTTGCGCAAACTATTAACTGGCGAACTACTTACTCTAGCTTCCCGGCAACAATTAATAGACTGGATGG
AGGCGGATAAAGTTGCAGGACCACTTCTGCGCTCGGCCCTTCCGGCTGGCTGGTTTATTGCTGATAAATC
TGGAGCCGGTGAGCGTGGGTCTCGCGGTATCATTGCAGCACTGGGGCCAGATGGTAAGCCCTCCCGTATC
GTAGTTATCTACACGACGGGGAGTCAGGCAACTATGGATGAACGAAATAGACAGATCGCTGAGATAGGTG
CCTCACTGATTAAGCATTGGTAACTGTCAGACCAAGTTTACTCATATATACTTTAGATTGATTTAAAACT
TCATTTTTAATTTAAAAGGATCTAGGTGAAGATCCTTTTTGATAATCTCATGACCAAAATCCCTTAACGT
GAGTTTTCGTTCCACTGAGCGTCAGACCCCGTAGAAAAGATCAAAGGATCTTCTTGAGATCCTTTTTTTC
TGCGCGTAATCTGCTGCTTGCAAACAAAAAAACCACCGCTACCAGCGGTGGTTTGTTTGCCGGATCAAGA
GCTACCAACTCTTTTTCCGAAGGTAACTGGCTTCAGCAGAGCGCAGATACCAAATACTGTTCTTCTAGTG
TAGCCGTAGTTAGGCCACCACTTCAAGAACTCTGTAGCACCGCCTACATACCTCGCTCTGCTAATCCTGT
TACCAGTGGCTGCTGCCAGTGGCGATAAGTCGTGTCTTACCGGGTTGGACTCAAGACGATAGTTACCGGA
TAAGGCGCAGCGGTCGGGCTGAACGGGGGGTTCGTGCACACAGCCCAGCTTGGAGCGAACGACCTACACC
GAACTGAGATACCTACAGCGTGAGCTATGAGAAAGCGCCACGCTTCCCGAAGGGAGAAAGGCGGACAGGT
ATCCGGTAAGCGGCAGGGTCGGAACAGGAGAGCGCACGAGGGAGCTTCCAGGGGGAAACGCCTGGTATCT
TTATAGTCCTGTCGGGTTTCGCCACCTCTGACTTGAGCGTCGATTTTTGTGATGCTCGTCAGGGGGGCGG
AGCCTATGGAAAAACGCCAGCAACGCGGCCTTTTTACGGTTCCTGGCCTTTTGCTGGCCTTTTGCTCACA
TGGCTCGACAGATCTTCAATATTGGCCATTAGCCATATTATTCATTGGTTATATAGCATAAATCAATATT
GGCTATTGGCCATTGCATACGTTGTATCTATATCATAATAT
Features (pLannotate 1.2.2; 14 found; start..end, strand, type, name):
     44..421     +  enhancer       CMV enhancer: human cytomegalovirus immediate early enhancer
    423..622     +  promoter       CMV promoter: human cytomegalovirus (CMV) immediate early promoter
    761..893     +  intron         chimeric intron: chimera between introns from human β-globin and immunoglobulin heavy chain genes
    938..956     +  promoter       T7 promoter: promoter for bacteriophage T7 RNA polymerase
   1064..3718    +  CDS            Nedd4: NEDD4_MOUSE - Also known as Kiaa0093, Nedd-4, Nedd4-1, Nedd4a. Experimental evidence at protein level: Swiss-Prot protein existence level 1. E3 ubiquitin-protein ligase which accepts ubiquitin from an E2 ubiquitin-conjugating enzyme in the form of a thioester and then directly transfers the ubiquitin to targeted substrates. Specifically ubiquitinates 'Lys-63' in target proteins (By similarity). Monoubiquitinates IGF1R at multiple sites, thus leading to receptor internalization and degradation in lysosomes. Ubiquitinates FGFR1, leading to receptor internalization and degradation in lysosomes. I
   3745..3866    -  polyA_signal   SV40 poly(A) signal: SV40 polyadenylation signal
   3889..3957    -  CDS            large T antigen (fragment): large T antigen from SV40 (simian virus 40)
   3976..4043    +  CDS            lacZα (fragment): LacZα fragment of β-galactosidase; lacZ fragment
   4047..4475    +  rep_origin     f1 ori (sequence partly withheld): f1 bacteriophage origin of replication; arrow indicates direction of (+) strand synthesis
   4503..4602    -  misc_feature   bom (fragment): basis of mobility region from pBR322
   4704..4739    -  CDS            rop (fragment): Rop protein, which maintains plasmids at low copy number; rop
   4834..4938    +  promoter       AmpR promoter: bla
   4939..5799    +  CDS            AmpR: β-lactamase; bla; confers resistance to ampicillin, carbenicillin, and related antibiotics
   5970..6558    +  rep_origin     ori: high-copy-number ColE1/pMB1/pBR322/pUC origin of replication
