[The description below was written by a language model from this plasmid's Addgene catalogue record and pLannotate feature annotations shown in this document.]
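Description:
pCI HA NEDD4 DD is a mammalian expression plasmid built on the pCI backbone. It carries a roughly 2.7 kb cDNA for the E3 ubiquitin ligase NEDD4, inserted between KpnI and NotI sites that were both preserved. In bacteria it is maintained as a high-copy plasmid through a ColE1/pUC-type origin and selected with ampicillin via the β-lactamase gene. An f1 phage origin is also present, which can allow single-stranded DNA production. The sequenced record is 6,727 nt, in line with the stated backbone and insert sizes. Short annotated fragments of lacZα, bom, rop and SV40 large T antigen appear to be backbone remnants rather than functional elements.

Expression is driven by the human CMV immediate-early enhancer and promoter. These are followed by the chimeric β-globin/immunoglobulin intron typical of pCI, which generally improves mRNA processing and expression, and transcripts are terminated by an SV40 polyadenylation signal. A T7 promoter upstream of the insert serves as a sequencing primer site and could support in vitro transcription. The catalogue lists an N-terminal HA epitope tag for detection or immunoprecipitation, although the automated annotation does not call it as a separate feature. The catalogue gives the species as human, whereas the annotation tool matched the coding sequence to the mouse Nedd4 Swiss-Prot entry, which may simply reflect homology.

The insert carries a C867A mutation. Together with the "DD" in the name, this suggests a ligase-deficient variant altered at the HECT-domain catalytic cysteine, but the record does not say so explicitly. The associated publication concerns Nedd4L-mediated ubiquitination of activated Smad2/3 in TGF-β signalling, so a plausible use for the construct is as an inactive control or comparison ligase in transfected mammalian cells.
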