Addgene plasmid #26999: pCI HA NEDD4 DD
Depositing lab: Joan Massague. Publication: Ubiquitin ligase Nedd4L targets activated Smad2/3 to limit TGF-beta signaling. Gao S, Alarcon C, Sapkota G, Rahman S, Chen PY, Goerner N, Macias MJ, Erdjument-Bromage H, Tempst P, Massague J. Mol Cell. 2009 Nov 13. 36(3):457-68. 10.1016/j.molcel.2009.09.043 PubMed 19917253.
Backbone
  Vector backbone: pCI
  Backbone size w/o insert (bp): 4000
  Vector type: Mammalian Expression
Growth in bacteria
  Bacterial resistance: Ampicillin, 100 μg/mL
  Growth temperature: 37°C
  Growth strain: DH5alpha
  Copy number: High Copy
Gene/Insert
  Gene/Insert name: NEDD4
  Species: H. sapiens (human)
  Insert size (bp): 2700
  Mutation: C867A
  Entrez Gene: NEDD4 (a.k.a. NEDD4-1, RPF1)
  Tag / fusion protein: HA (N terminal on insert)
  Cloning method: Restriction Enzyme; 5′ cloning site KpnI (not destroyed); 3′ cloning site NotI (not destroyed)
  Sequencing primers: 5′ T7; 3′ EBV-rev
Terms and licenses: Academic/Nonprofit Terms; Industry Terms: Not Available to Industry
How to cite: pCI HA NEDD4 DD was a gift from Joan Massague (Addgene plasmid # 26999 ; http://n2t.net/addgene:26999 ; RRID:Addgene_26999)
