>Addgene plasmid #26999 | pCI HA NEDD4 DD | addgene partial sequence | sequence record 33226 | 26999 with EBV-rev
GCGGCCGCCTAATCAACTCCATCAAAGCCCTGGGTGTTTTCAATTGCCATCTGAAGTTTATCCCATAATT
CTTCAAATGATTCATAAGGTGGCAAGTCCAGGCGATTAAAAGCGGTATGAGCTCTTGGCAGCTTTTCAGG
CGTACCCCACTGTTCAACTGTAAATGACTGTGGTCCATTTGAACCGTATAGTTCAGCAAATCCATTCATA
GGCACCCGAGATGTGCCAGTGACAAACTGAAGTAATCTTATTCTTTTTTCTGAATCCATCATTAAAACAG
CCTTCCAAAACCACTGTATAACCTGATGATTTGCACTGTAGCCATTTTTATACTTTGTATGTTCCCTCCA
GTCATTCACATCAACATCTCCCAGTCCACACATAAGAAGCTCTAGTTCATTTTCATCAAAAATTTTGATG
AGATCCTGTGGTATTAGTTCAAAGAATCCCTCTTTAAAAGCAGCCATTTGCTTCTGGATTCGGTTTACAA
ATCGCCATTGTATTACAAGATAAATATATTCCTTTTTGTTCTTATTGGTGACAACTATTTCTGATCCACC
ATTTTTCAGCTCATGTTGATGTGTCTGTCCAAAAAGTTCTTCATCTATGATAAACCTGAGGTCCAATTCT
GTTGGGTCATTTTCAAGAATCCATCTTAGGGAATTGTAATATTCACTATCCACAGATTCCATATCATGAA
GGGTTATTGGTTTGTGAAGCATCATCTTGTAAAATGGGCGGA
