>Addgene plasmid #26999 | pCI HA NEDD4 DD | addgene partial sequence | sequence record 33227 | 26999 with LNCX
GTTTATCACAGTTAAATTGCTAACGCAGTCAGTGCTTCTGACACAACAGTCTCGAACTTAAGCTGCAGAA
GTTGGTCGTGAGGCACTGGGCAGGTAAGTATCAAGGTTACAAGACAGGTTTAAGGAGACCAATAGAAACT
GGGCTTGTCGAGACAGAGAAGACTCTTGCGTTTCTGATAGGCACCTATTGGTCTTACTGACATCCACTTT
GCCTTTCTCTCCACAGGTGTCCACTCCCAGTTCAATTACAGCTCTTAAGGCTAGAGTACTTAATACGACT
CACTATAGGCTAGCCTCGAGACCATGGATTATCCGTATGATGTTCCTGATTATGCAGAATTCACGCGTGG
TACCGCAACTTGCGCGGTGGAGGTGTTCGGGCTCCTGGAGGACGAGGAAAATTCACGAATTGTGAGAGTA
AGAGTTATAGCCGGAATAGGCCTTGCCAAGAAGGATATATTGGGAGCTAGTGATCCTTACGTGAGAGTGA
CGTTATATGACCCAATGAATGGAGTTCTTACAAGTGTGCAAACAAAAACCATTAAAAAGAGTTTGAATCC
AAAGTGGAATGAAGAAATATTATTCAGAGTTCATCCTCAGCAGCACCGGCTTCTTTTTGAAGTGTTTGAC
GAAAACCGATTGACAAGAGATGATTTCCTAGGTCAAGTGGATGTTCCACTTTATCCATTACCGACAGA
